Addgene plasmid #112933: Ga13_2-mTq2
Purpose: Human Galpha13 tagged with mTurquoise, inserted at residue 128
Depositing lab: Dorus Gadella. Depositing organization: University of Amsterdam. Publication: A FRET-based biosensor for measuring Galpha13 activation in single cells. Mastop M, Reinhard NR, Zuconelli CR, Terwey F, Gadella TWJ Jr, van Unen J, Adjobo-Hermans MJW, Goedhart J. PLoS One. 2018 Mar 5;13(3):e0193705. doi: 10.1371/journal.pone.0193705. eCollection 2018. PubMed 29505611.
Backbone
  Vector backbone: pcDNA3.1
  Vector type: Mammalian Expression
Growth in bacteria
  Bacterial resistance: Ampicillin, 100 μg/mL
  Growth temperature: 37°C
  Growth strain: DH5alpha
  Copy number: High Copy
Gene/Insert
  Gene/Insert name: Galpha13
  Species: Synthetic
  Promoter: CMV
  Tag / fusion protein: mTurquoise2 (C terminal on insert)
  Cloning method: Restriction Enzyme; 5′ cloning site unknown (unknown if destroyed)
Terms and licenses: Academic/Nonprofit Terms; Industry Terms: Not Available to Industry
How to cite: Ga13_2-mTq2 was a gift from Dorus Gadella (Addgene plasmid # 112933 ; http://n2t.net/addgene:112933 ; RRID:Addgene_112933)
