[The description below was written by a language model from this plasmid's Addgene catalogue record and pLannotate feature annotations shown in this document.]
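Description:
Ga13_2-mTq2 is a mammalian expression plasmid built on the pcDNA3.1 backbone that encodes human Gα13 carrying an internal mTurquoise2 tag. It is propagated in E. coli through a high-copy ColE1/pUC-type origin and selected with ampicillin via the AmpR (β-lactamase) gene. An f1 origin is also present. For mammalian cells, the backbone supplies an SV40 promoter-driven neo cassette with an SV40 poly(A) signal, which would allow G418 selection of stable transfectants.

The payload is transcribed from the CMV immediate early enhancer and promoter and terminated by the bGH polyadenylation signal. A T7 promoter lies upstream of the coding region. The catalogue lists mTurquoise2 as a C-terminal tag, but the stated purpose says the cyan fluorescent protein is inserted at residue 128 of Gα13, and the feature tables support the internal arrangement: the mTurquoise2 coding sequence is flanked on both sides by G protein alpha subunit sequence. The automated annotation labels these flanks as fragments of dog GNA11 and nematode gpa-12. These are best read as homology hits to related Gα proteins, not as the true identity of the insert. Internal tagging leaves both termini of the alpha subunit free.

The two sequence records, one from the depositor and one from repository sequencing, differ by three nucleotides in length, with the difference falling in the origin annotation, and they share the same feature layout. The associated publication describes a FRET-based biosensor for measuring Gα13 activation in single cells. This suggests the tagged subunit was made for that biosensor work, with mTurquoise2 being a fluorophore commonly used as a FRET donor.
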