Features (pLannotate 1.2.2; 22 found; start..end, strand, type, name):
     28..80      -  misc_feature   bom (fragment): basis of mobility region from pBR322
    235..614     +  enhancer       CMV enhancer: human cytomegalovirus immediate early enhancer
    615..818     +  promoter       CMV promoter: human cytomegalovirus (CMV) immediate early promoter
    814..847     +  LTR            5' LTR (truncated) (fragment): truncated 5' long terminal repeat (LTR) from HIV-1
    863..881     +  promoter       T7 promoter: promoter for bacteriophage T7 RNA polymerase
   1082..1249    +  CDS            GNA11 (fragment): GNA11_CANLF - Experimental evidence at transcript level: Swiss-Prot protein existence level 2. Guanine nucleotide-binding proteins (G proteins) are involved as modulators or transducers in various transmembrane signaling systems. Acts as an activator of phospholipase C. Transduces FFAR4 signaling in response to long-chain fatty acids (LCFAs). From Canis lupus familiaris (Dog) (Canis familiaris).
   1319..2011    +  CDS            mTurquoise2: mTurquoise2 is a basic (constitutively fluorescent) cyan fluorescent protein published in 2012, derived from Aequorea victoria. It is reported to be a rapidly-maturing monomer with very low acid sensitivity.
   2054..2761    +  CDS            gpa-12 (fragment): GPA12_CAEEL - Experimental evidence at protein level: Swiss-Prot protein existence level 1. Guanine nucleotide-binding proteins (G proteins) are involved as modulators or transducers in various transmembrane signaling systems (Probable). May play a role in resistance to fungal infection in the epidermis by regulating the up-regulation of several antimicrobial peptides of the NLP and CNC families (PubMed:22470487, PubMed:19380113). Upstream of plc-3, tpa-1 and the p38-like pathway, required for the expression of antimicrobial peptide nlp-29 in the epidermis in response to fungal infection or ph
   2812..3036    +  polyA_signal   bGH poly(A) signal: bovine growth hormone polyadenylation signal
   3040..3061    +  promoter       SV40 promoter (fragment): SV40 enhancer and early promoter
   3082..3510    +  rep_origin     f1 ori (sequence partly withheld): f1 bacteriophage origin of replication; arrow indicates direction of (+) strand synthesis
   3524..3853    +  promoter       SV40 promoter: SV40 enhancer and early promoter
   3920..4711    +  CDS            neo: KKA2_KLEPN - Also known as kan, nptII. Experimental evidence at protein level: Swiss-Prot protein existence level 1. Resistance to kanamycin, neomycin, paromomycin, ribostamycin, butirosin and gentamicin B. From Klebsiella pneumoniae.
   4735..4893    +  CDS            ble (fragment): BLE_KLEPN - Experimental evidence at protein level: Swiss-Prot protein existence level 1. Binding protein with a strong affinity to the bleomycin family of antibiotics. Binds to CL990; an antimitotic-antibiotic compound. From Klebsiella pneumoniae.
   4888..5009    +  polyA_signal   SV40 poly(A) signal: SV40 polyadenylation signal
   5082..5098    -  protein_bind   lac operator: The lac repressor binds to the lac operator to inhibit transcription in E. coli. This inhibition can be relieved by adding lactose or isopropyl-β-D-thiogalactopyranoside (IPTG). lac repressor encoded by lacI
   5106..5136    -  promoter       lac promoter: promoter for the E. coli lac operon
   5151..5172    -  protein_bind   CAP binding site: CAP binding activates transcription in the presence of cAMP. E. coli catabolite activator protein
   5185..5277    -  CDS            lacI (fragment): lac repressor; lacI; The lac repressor binds to the lac operator to inhibit transcription in E. coli. This inhibition can be relieved by adding lactose or isopropyl-β-D-thiogalactopyranoside (IPTG).
   5460..6045    -  rep_origin     ori: high-copy-number ColE1/pMB1/pBR322/pUC origin of replication
   6216..7076    -  CDS            AmpR: β-lactamase; bla; confers resistance to ampicillin, carbenicillin, and related antibiotics
   7077..7181    -  promoter       AmpR promoter: bla
>Addgene plasmid #112933 | Ga13_2-mTq2 | depositor full sequence | sequence record 213009 | Full Sequence
GACGGATCGGGAGATCTCCCGATCCCCTATGGTGCACTCTCAGTACAATCTGCTCTGATGCCGCATAGTT
AAGCCAGTATCTGCTCCCTGCTTGTGTGTTGGAGGTCGCTGAGTAGTGCGCGAGCAAAATTTAAGCTACA
ACAAGGCAAGGCTTGACCGACAATTGCATGAAGAATCTGCTTAGGGTTAGGCGTTTTGCGCTGCTTCGCG
ATGTACGGGCCAGATATACGCGTTGACATTGATTATTGACTAGTTATTAATAGTAATCAATTACGGGGTC
ATTAGTTCATAGCCCATATATGGAGTTCCGCGTTACATAACTTACGGTAAATGGCCCGCCTGGCTGACCG
CCCAACGACCCCCGCCCATTGACGTCAATAATGACGTATGTTCCCATAGTAACGCCAATAGGGACTTTCC
ATTGACGTCAATGGGTGGAGTATTTACGGTAAACTGCCCACTTGGCAGTACATCAAGTGTATCATATGCC
AAGTACGCCCCCTATTGACGTCAATGACGGTAAATGGCCCGCCTGGCATTATGCCCAGTACATGACCTTA
TGGGACTTTCCTACTTGGCAGTACATCTACGTATTAGTCATCGCTATTACCATGGTGATGCGGTTTTGGC
AGTACATCAATGGGCGTGGATAGCGGTTTGACTCACGGGGATTTCCAAGTCTCCACCCCATTGACGTCAA
TGGGAGTTTGTTTTGGCACCAAAATCAACGGGACTTTCCAAAATGTCGTAACAACTCCGCCCCATTGACG
CAAATGGGCGGTAGGCGTGTACGGTGGGAGGTCTATATAAGCAGAGCTCTCTGGCTAACTAGAGAACCCA
CTGCTTACTGGCTTATCGAAATTAATACGACTCACTATAGGGAGACCCAAGCTGGCTAGCGTTTAAACTT
AAGCTTGGTACCACCATGGCGGACTTCCTGCCGTCGCGGTCCGTGCTGTCCGTGTGCTTCCCCGGCTGCC
TGCTGACGAGTGGCGAGGCCGAGCAGCAACGCAAGTCCAAGGAGATCGACAAATGCCTGTCTCGGGAAAA
GACCTATGTGAAGCGGCTGGTGAAGATCCTGCTGCTGGGCGCGGGCGAGAGCGGCAAGTCCACCTTCCTG
AAGCAGATGCGGATCATCCACGGGCAGGACTTCGACCAGCGCGCGCGCGAGGAGTTCCGCCCCACCATCT
ACAGCAACGTGATCAAAGGTATGAGGGTGCTGGTTGATGCTCGAGAGAAGCTTCATATTCCCTGGGGAGA
CAACTCAAACCAACAACATGGAGATAAGATGATGTCGTTTGATACCCGGACCGGTTCTATGGTGAGCAAG
GGCGAGGAGCTGTTCACCGGGGTGGTGCCCATCCTGGTCGAGCTGGACGGCGACGTAAACGGCCACAAGT
TCAGCGTGTCCGGCGAGGGCGAGGGCGATGCCACCTACGGCAAGCTGACCCTGAAGTTCATCTGCACCAC
CGGCAAGCTGCCCGTGCCCTGGCCCACCCTCGTGACCACCCTGTCCTGGGGCGTGCAGTGCTTCGCCCGC
TACCCCGACCACATGAAGCAGCACGACTTCTTCAAGTCCGCCATGCCCGAAGGCTACGTCCAGGAGCGCA
CCATCTTCTTCAAGGACGACGGCAACTACAAGACCCGCGCCGAGGTGAAGTTCGAGGGCGACACCCTGGT
GAACCGCATCGAGCTGAAGGGCATCGACTTCAAGGAGGACGGCAACATCCTGGGGCACAAGCTGGAGTAC
AACTACTTTAGCGACAACGTCTATATCACCGCCGACAAGCAGAAGAACGGCATCAAGGCCAACTTCAAGA
TCCGCCACAACATCGAGGACGGCGGCGTGCAGCTCGCCGACCACTACCAGCAGAACACCCCCATCGGCGA
CGGCCCCGTGCTGCTGCCCGACAACCACTACCTGAGCACCCAGTCCAAGCTGAGCAAAGACCCCAACGAG
AAGCGCGATCACATGGTCCTGCTGGAGTTCGTGACCGCCGCCGGGATCACCGGTGCCCCCATGGCAGCCC
AAGGAATGGTGGAAACAAGGGTTTTCTTACAATATCTTCCTGCTATAAGAGCATTATGGGCAGACAGCGG
CATACAGAATGCCTATGACCGGCGTCGAGAATTTCAACTGGGTGAATCTGTAAAATATTTCCTGGATAAC
TTGGATAAACTTGGAGAACCAGATTATATTCCATCACAACAAGATATTCTGCTTGCCAGAAGACCCACCA
AAGGCATCCATGAATACGACTTTGAAATAAAAAATGTTCCTTTCAAAATGGTTGATGTAGGTGGTCAGAG
ATCAGAAAGGAAACGTTGGTTTGAATGTTTCGACAGTGTGACATCAATACTTTTCCTTGTTTCCTCAAGT
GAATTTGACCAGGTGCTTATGGAAGATCGACTGACCAATCGCCTTACAGAGTCTCTGAACATTTTTGAAA
CAATCGTCAATAACCGGGTTTTCAGCAATGTCTCCATAATTCTGTTCTTAAACAAGACAGACTTGCTTGA
GGAGAAGGTGCAAATTGTGAGCATCAAAGACTATTTCCTAGAATTTGAAGGGGATCCCCACTGCTTAAGA
GACGTCCAAAAATTCCTGGTGGAATGTTTCCGGAACAAACGCCGGGACCAGCAACAGAAGCCCTTATACC
ACCACTTCACCACTGCTATCAACACGGAGAACATCCGCCTTGTTTTCCGTGACGTGAAGGATACTATTCT
GCATGACAACCTCAAGCAGCTTATGCTACAGTGATCTAGAGATCTCTAGAGGGCCCGTTTAAACCCGCTG
ATCAGCCTCGACTGTGCCTTCTAGTTGCCAGCCATCTGTTGTTTGCCCCTCCCCCGTGCCTTCCTTGACC
CTGGAAGGTGCCACTCCCACTGTCCTTTCCTAATAAAATGAGGAAATTGCATCGCATTGTCTGAGTAGGT
GTCATTCTATTCTGGGGGGTGGGGTGGGGCAGGACAGCAAGGGGGAGGATTGGGAAGACAATAGCAGGCA
TGCTGGGGATGCGGTGGGCTCTATGGCTTCTGAGGCGGAAAGAACCAGCTGGGGCTCTAGGGGGTATCCC
C
[124 nt withheld, positions 3082-3205]
C
[91 nt withheld, positions 3207-3297]
A
[49 nt withheld, positions 3299-3347]
CCTTTGACGTTGGAGTCCACGTTCTTT
[37 nt withheld, positions 3375-3411]
ACCCTATCTCGGTCTATTCTTTTGATTTATAAGGGATTTTGCCGATTTCGGCCTATTGGTTAAAAAATGA
GCTGATTTAACAAAAATTTAACGCGAATTAATTCTGTGGAATGTGTGTCAGTTAGGGTGTGGAAAGTCCC
CAGGCTCCCCAGCAGGCAGAAGTATGCAAAGCATGCATCTCAATTAGTCAGCAACCAGGTGTGGAAAGTC
CCCAGGCTCCCCAGCAGGCAGAAGTATGCAAAGCATGCATCTCAATTAGTCAGCAACCATAGTCCCGCCC
CTAACTCCGCCCATCCCGCCCCTAACTCCGCCCAGTTCCGCCCATTCTCCGCCCCATGGCTGACTAATTT
TTTTTATTTATGCAGAGGCCGAGGCCGCCTCTGCCTCTGAGCTATTCCAGAAGTAGTGAGGAGGCTTTTT
TGGAGGCCTAGGCTTTTGCAAAAAGCTCCCGGGAGCTTGTATATCCATTTTCGGATCTGATCAAGAGACA
GGATGAGGATCGTTTCGCATGATTGAACAAGATGGATTGCACGCAGGTTCTCCGGCCGCTTGGGTGGAGA
GGCTATTCGGCTATGACTGGGCACAACAGACAATCGGCTGCTCTGATGCCGCCGTGTTCCGGCTGTCAGC
GCAGGGGCGCCCGGTTCTTTTTGTCAAGACCGACCTGTCCGGTGCCCTGAATGAACTGCAGGACGAGGCA
GCGCGGCTATCGTGGCTGGCCACGACGGGCGTTCCTTGCGCAGCTGTGCTCGACGTTGTCACTGAAGCGG
GAAGGGACTGGCTGCTATTGGGCGAAGTGCCGGGGCAGGATCTCCTGTCATCTCACCTTGCTCCTGCCGA
GAAAGTATCCATCATGGCTGATGCAATGCGGCGGCTGCATACGCTTGATCCGGCTACCTGCCCATTCGAC
CACCAAGCGAAACATCGCATCGAGCGAGCACGTACTCGGATGGAAGCCGGTCTTGTCGATCAGGATGATC
TGGACGAAGAGCATCAGGGGCTCGCGCCAGCCGAACTGTTCGCCAGGCTCAAGGCGCGCATGCCCGACGG
CGAGGATCTCGTCGTGACCCATGGCGATGCCTGCTTGCCGAATATCATGGTGGAAAATGGCCGCTTTTCT
GGATTCATCGACTGTGGCCGGCTGGGTGTGGCGGACCGCTATCAGGACATAGCGTTGGCTACCCGTGATA
TTGCTGAAGAGCTTGGCGGCGAATGGGCTGACCGCTTCCTCGTGCTTTACGGTATCGCCGCTCCCGATTC
GCAGCGCATCGCCTTCTATCGCCTTCTTGACGAGTTCTTCTGAGCGGGACTCTGGGGTTCGAAATGACCG
ACCAAGCGACGCCCAACCTGCCATCACGAGATTTCGATTCCACCGCCGCCTTCTATGAAAGGTTGGGCTT
CGGAATCGTTTTCCGGGACGCCGGCTGGATGATCCTCCAGCGCGGGGATCTCATGCTGGAGTTCTTCGCC
CACCCCAACTTGTTTATTGCAGCTTATAATGGTTACAAATAAAGCAATAGCATCACAAATTTCACAAATA
AAGCATTTTTTTCACTGCATTCTAGTTGTGGTTTGTCCAAACTCATCAATGTATCTTATCATGTCTGTAT
ACCGTCGACCTCTAGCTAGAGCTTGGCGTAATCATGGTCATAGCTGTTTCCTGTGTGAAATTGTTATCCG
CTCACAATTCCACACAACATACGAGCCGGAAGCATAAAGTGTAAAGCCTGGGGTGCCTAATGAGTGAGCT
AACTCACATTAATTGCGTTGCGCTCACTGCCCGCTTTCCAGTCGGGAAACCTGTCGTGCCAGCTGCATTA
ATGAATCGGCCAACGCGCGGGGAGAGGCGGTTTGCGTATTGGGCGCTCTTCCGCTTCCTCGCTCACTGAC
TCGCTGCGCTCGGTCGTTCGGCTGCGGCGAGCGGTATCAGCTCACTCAAAGGCGGTAATACGGTTATCCA
CAGAATCAGGGGATAACGCAGGAAAGAACATGTGAGCAAAAGGCCAGCAAAAGGCCAGGAACCGTAAAAA
GGCCGCGTTGCTGGCGTTTTTCCATAGGCTCCGCCCCCCTGACGAGCATCACAAAAATCGACGCTCAAGT
CAGAGGTGGCGAAACCCGACAGGACTATAAAGATACCAGGCGTTTCCCCCTGGAAGCTCCCTCGTGCGCT
CTCCTGTTCCGACCCTGCCGCTTACCGGATACCTGTCCGCCTTTCTCCCTTCGGGAAGCGTGGCGCTTTC
TCATAGCTCACGCTGTAGGTATCTCAGTTCGGTGTAGGTCGTTCGCTCCAAGCTGGGCTGTGTGCACGAA
CCCCCCGTTCAGCCCGACCGCTGCGCCTTATCCGGTAACTATCGTCTTGAGTCCAACCCGGTAAGACACG
ACTTATCGCCACTGGCAGCAGCCACTGGTAACAGGATTAGCAGAGCGAGGTATGTAGGCGGTGCTACAGA
GTTCTTGAAGTGGTGGCCTAACTACGGCTACACTAGAAGAACAGTATTTGGTATCTGCGCTCTGCTGAAG
CCAGTTACCTTCGGAAAAAGAGTTGGTAGCTCTTGATCCGGCAAACAAACCACCGCTGGTAGCGGTTTTT
TTGTTTGCAAGCAGCAGATTACGCGCAGAAAAAAAGGATCTCAAGAAGATCCTTTGATCTTTTCTACGGG
GTCTGACGCTCAGTGGAACGAAAACTCACGTTAAGGGATTTTGGTCATGAGATTATCAAAAAGGATCTTC
ACCTAGATCCTTTTAAATTAAAAATGAAGTTTTAAATCAATCTAAAGTATATATGAGTAAACTTGGTCTG
ACAGTTACCAATGCTTAATCAGTGAGGCACCTATCTCAGCGATCTGTCTATTTCGTTCATCCATAGTTGC
CTGACTCCCCGTCGTGTAGATAACTACGATACGGGAGGGCTTACCATCTGGCCCCAGTGCTGCAATGATA
CCGCGAGACCCACGCTCACCGGCTCCAGATTTATCAGCAATAAACCAGCCAGCCGGAAGGGCCGAGCGCA
GAAGTGGTCCTGCAACTTTATCCGCCTCCATCCAGTCTATTAATTGTTGCCGGGAAGCTAGAGTAAGTAG
TTCGCCAGTTAATAGTTTGCGCAACGTTGTTGCCATTGCTACAGGCATCGTGGTGTCACGCTCGTCGTTT
GGTATGGCTTCATTCAGCTCCGGTTCCCAACGATCAAGGCGAGTTACATGATCCCCCATGTTGTGCAAAA
AAGCGGTTAGCTCCTTCGGTCCTCCGATCGTTGTCAGAAGTAAGTTGGCCGCAGTGTTATCACTCATGGT
TATGGCAGCACTGCATAATTCTCTTACTGTCATGCCATCCGTAAGATGCTTTTCTGTGACTGGTGAGTAC
TCAACCAAGTCATTCTGAGAATAGTGTATGCGGCGACCGAGTTGCTCTTGCCCGGCGTCAATACGGGATA
ATACCGCGCCACATAGCAGAACTTTAAAAGTGCTCATCATTGGAAAACGTTCTTCGGGGCGAAAACTCTC
AAGGATCTTACCGCTGTTGAGATCCAGTTCGATGTAACCCACTCGTGCACCCAACTGATCTTCAGCATCT
TTTACTTTCACCAGCGTTTCTGGGTGAGCAAAAACAGGAAGGCAAAATGCCGCAAAAAAGGGAATAAGGG
CGACACGGAAATGTTGAATACTCATACTCTTCCTTTTTCAATATTATTGAAGCATTTATCAGGGTTATTG
TCTCATGAGCGGATACATATTTGAATGTATTTAGAAAAATAAACAAATAGGGGTTCCGCGCACATTTCCC
CGAAAAGTGCCACCTGACGTC
