Features (pLannotate 1.2.2; 22 found; start..end, strand, type, name):
     28..80      -  misc_feature   bom (fragment): basis of mobility region from pBR322
    235..614     +  enhancer       CMV enhancer: human cytomegalovirus immediate early enhancer
    615..818     +  promoter       CMV promoter: human cytomegalovirus (CMV) immediate early promoter
    814..847     +  LTR            5' LTR (truncated) (fragment): truncated 5' long terminal repeat (LTR) from HIV-1
    863..881     +  promoter       T7 promoter: promoter for bacteriophage T7 RNA polymerase
   1082..1249    +  CDS            GNA11 (fragment): GNA11_CANLF - Experimental evidence at transcript level: Swiss-Prot protein existence level 2. Guanine nucleotide-binding proteins (G proteins) are involved as modulators or transducers in various transmembrane signaling systems. Acts as an activator of phospholipase C. Transduces FFAR4 signaling in response to long-chain fatty acids (LCFAs). From Canis lupus familiaris (Dog) (Canis familiaris).
   1319..2011    +  CDS            mTurquoise2: mTurquoise2 is a basic (constitutively fluorescent) cyan fluorescent protein published in 2012, derived from Aequorea victoria. It is reported to be a rapidly-maturing monomer with very low acid sensitivity.
   2054..2761    +  CDS            gpa-12 (fragment): GPA12_CAEEL - Experimental evidence at protein level: Swiss-Prot protein existence level 1. Guanine nucleotide-binding proteins (G proteins) are involved as modulators or transducers in various transmembrane signaling systems (Probable). May play a role in resistance to fungal infection in the epidermis by regulating the up-regulation of several antimicrobial peptides of the NLP and CNC families (PubMed:22470487, PubMed:19380113). Upstream of plc-3, tpa-1 and the p38-like pathway, required for the expression of antimicrobial peptide nlp-29 in the epidermis in response to fungal infection or ph
   2812..3036    +  polyA_signal   bGH poly(A) signal: bovine growth hormone polyadenylation signal
   3040..3061    +  promoter       SV40 promoter (fragment): SV40 enhancer and early promoter
   3082..3510    +  rep_origin     f1 ori (sequence partly withheld): f1 bacteriophage origin of replication; arrow indicates direction of (+) strand synthesis
   3524..3853    +  promoter       SV40 promoter: SV40 enhancer and early promoter
   3920..4711    +  CDS            neo: KKA2_KLEPN - Also known as kan, nptII. Experimental evidence at protein level: Swiss-Prot protein existence level 1. Resistance to kanamycin, neomycin, paromomycin, ribostamycin, butirosin and gentamicin B. From Klebsiella pneumoniae.
   4735..4893    +  CDS            ble (fragment): BLE_KLEPN - Experimental evidence at protein level: Swiss-Prot protein existence level 1. Binding protein with a strong affinity to the bleomycin family of antibiotics. Binds to CL990; an antimitotic-antibiotic compound. From Klebsiella pneumoniae.
   4888..5009    +  polyA_signal   SV40 poly(A) signal: SV40 polyadenylation signal
   5082..5098    -  protein_bind   lac operator: The lac repressor binds to the lac operator to inhibit transcription in E. coli. This inhibition can be relieved by adding lactose or isopropyl-β-D-thiogalactopyranoside (IPTG). lac repressor encoded by lacI
   5106..5136    -  promoter       lac promoter: promoter for the E. coli lac operon
   5151..5172    -  protein_bind   CAP binding site: CAP binding activates transcription in the presence of cAMP. E. coli catabolite activator protein
   5185..5277    -  CDS            lacI (fragment): lac repressor; lacI; The lac repressor binds to the lac operator to inhibit transcription in E. coli. This inhibition can be relieved by adding lactose or isopropyl-β-D-thiogalactopyranoside (IPTG).
   5460..6048    -  rep_origin     ori: high-copy-number ColE1/pMB1/pBR322/pUC origin of replication
   6219..7079    -  CDS            AmpR: β-lactamase; bla; confers resistance to ampicillin, carbenicillin, and related antibiotics
   7080..7184    -  promoter       AmpR promoter: bla
>Addgene plasmid #112933 | Ga13_2-mTq2 | addgene full sequence | sequence record 220208 | Addgene NGS Result
GACGGATCGGGAGATCTCCCGATCCCCTATGGTGCACTCTCAGTACAATCTGCTCTGATGCCGCATAGTT
AAGCCAGTATCTGCTCCCTGCTTGTGTGTTGGAGGTCGCTGAGTAGTGCGCGAGCAAAATTTAAGCTACA
ACAAGGCAAGGCTTGACCGACAATTGCATGAAGAATCTGCTTAGGGTTAGGCGTTTTGCGCTGCTTCGCG
ATGTACGGGCCAGATATACGCGTTGACATTGATTATTGACTAGTTATTAATAGTAATCAATTACGGGGTC
ATTAGTTCATAGCCCATATATGGAGTTCCGCGTTACATAACTTACGGTAAATGGCCCGCCTGGCTGACCG
CCCAACGACCCCCGCCCATTGACGTCAATAATGACGTATGTTCCCATAGTAACGCCAATAGGGACTTTCC
ATTGACGTCAATGGGTGGAGTATTTACGGTAAACTGCCCACTTGGCAGTACATCAAGTGTATCATATGCC
AAGTACGCCCCCTATTGACGTCAATGACGGTAAATGGCCCGCCTGGCATTATGCCCAGTACATGACCTTA
TGGGACTTTCCTACTTGGCAGTACATCTACGTATTAGTCATCGCTATTACCATGGTGATGCGGTTTTGGC
AGTACATCAATGGGCGTGGATAGCGGTTTGACTCACGGGGATTTCCAAGTCTCCACCCCATTGACGTCAA
TGGGAGTTTGTTTTGGCACCAAAATCAACGGGACTTTCCAAAATGTCGTAACAACTCCGCCCCATTGACG
CAAATGGGCGGTAGGCGTGTACGGTGGGAGGTCTATATAAGCAGAGCTCTCTGGCTAACTAGAGAACCCA
CTGCTTACTGGCTTATCGAAATTAATACGACTCACTATAGGGAGACCCAAGCTGGCTAGCGTTTAAACTT
AAGCTTGGTACCACCATGGCGGACTTCCTGCCGTCGCGGTCCGTGCTGTCCGTGTGCTTCCCCGGCTGCC
TGCTGACGAGTGGCGAGGCCGAGCAGCAACGCAAGTCCAAGGAGATCGACAAATGCCTGTCTCGGGAAAA
GACCTATGTGAAGCGGCTGGTGAAGATCCTGCTGCTGGGCGCGGGCGAGAGCGGCAAGTCCACCTTCCTG
AAGCAGATGCGGATCATCCACGGGCAGGACTTCGACCAGCGCGCGCGCGAGGAGTTCCGCCCCACCATCT
ACAGCAACGTGATCAAAGGTATGAGGGTGCTGGTTGATGCTCGAGAGAAGCTTCATATTCCCTGGGGAGA
CAACTCAAACCAACAACATGGAGATAAGATGATGTCGTTTGATACCCGGACCGGTTCTATGGTGAGCAAG
GGCGAGGAGCTGTTCACCGGGGTGGTGCCCATCCTGGTCGAGCTGGACGGCGACGTAAACGGCCACAAGT
TCAGCGTGTCCGGCGAGGGCGAGGGCGATGCCACCTACGGCAAGCTGACCCTGAAGTTCATCTGCACCAC
CGGCAAGCTGCCCGTGCCCTGGCCCACCCTCGTGACCACCCTGTCCTGGGGCGTGCAGTGCTTCGCCCGC
TACCCCGACCACATGAAGCAGCACGACTTCTTCAAGTCCGCCATGCCCGAAGGCTACGTCCAGGAGCGCA
CCATCTTCTTCAAGGACGACGGCAACTACAAGACCCGCGCCGAGGTGAAGTTCGAGGGCGACACCCTGGT
GAACCGCATCGAGCTGAAGGGCATCGACTTCAAGGAGGACGGCAACATCCTGGGGCACAAGCTGGAGTAC
AACTACTTTAGCGACAACGTCTATATCACCGCCGACAAGCAGAAGAACGGCATCAAGGCCAACTTCAAGA
TCCGCCACAACATCGAGGACGGCGGCGTGCAGCTCGCCGACCACTACCAGCAGAACACCCCCATCGGCGA
CGGCCCCGTGCTGCTGCCCGACAACCACTACCTGAGCACCCAGTCCAAGCTGAGCAAAGACCCCAACGAG
AAGCGCGATCACATGGTCCTGCTGGAGTTCGTGACCGCCGCCGGGATCACCGGTGCCCCCATGGCAGCCC
AAGGAATGGTGGAAACAAGGGTTTTCTTACAATATCTTCCTGCTATAAGAGCATTATGGGCAGACAGCGG
CATACAGAATGCCTATGACCGGCGTCGAGAATTTCAACTGGGTGAATCTGTAAAATATTTCCTGGATAAC
TTGGATAAACTTGGAGAACCAGATTATATTCCATCACAACAAGATATTCTGCTTGCCAGAAGACCCACCA
AAGGCATCCATGAATACGACTTTGAAATAAAAAATGTTCCTTTCAAAATGGTTGATGTAGGTGGTCAGAG
ATCAGAAAGGAAACGTTGGTTTGAATGTTTCGACAGTGTGACATCAATACTTTTCCTTGTTTCCTCAAGT
GAATTTGACCAGGTGCTTATGGAAGATCGACTGACCAATCGCCTTACAGAGTCTCTGAACATTTTTGAAA
CAATCGTCAATAACCGGGTTTTCAGCAATGTCTCCATAATTCTGTTCTTAAACAAGACAGACTTGCTTGA
GGAGAAGGTGCAAATTGTGAGCATCAAAGACTATTTCCTAGAATTTGAAGGGGATCCCCACTGCTTAAGA
GACGTCCAAAAATTCCTGGTGGAATGTTTCCGGAACAAACGCCGGGACCAGCAACAGAAGCCCTTATACC
ACCACTTCACCACTGCTATCAACACGGAGAACATCCGCCTTGTTTTCCGTGACGTGAAGGATACTATTCT
GCATGACAACCTCAAGCAGCTTATGCTACAGTGATCTAGAGATCTCTAGAGGGCCCGTTTAAACCCGCTG
ATCAGCCTCGACTGTGCCTTCTAGTTGCCAGCCATCTGTTGTTTGCCCCTCCCCCGTGCCTTCCTTGACC
CTGGAAGGTGCCACTCCCACTGTCCTTTCCTAATAAAATGAGGAAATTGCATCGCATTGTCTGAGTAGGT
GTCATTCTATTCTGGGGGGTGGGGTGGGGCAGGACAGCAAGGGGGAGGATTGGGAAGACAATAGCAGGCA
TGCTGGGGATGCGGTGGGCTCTATGGCTTCTGAGGCGGAAAGAACCAGCTGGGGCTCTAGGGGGTATCCC
C
[124 nt withheld, positions 3082-3205]
C
[91 nt withheld, positions 3207-3297]
A
[49 nt withheld, positions 3299-3347]
CCTTTGACGTTGGAGTCCACGTTCTTT
[37 nt withheld, positions 3375-3411]
ACCCTATCTCGGTCTATTCTTTTGATTTATAAGGGATTTTGCCGATTTCGGCCTATTGGTTAAAAAATGA
GCTGATTTAACAAAAATTTAACGCGAATTAATTCTGTGGAATGTGTGTCAGTTAGGGTGTGGAAAGTCCC
CAGGCTCCCCAGCAGGCAGAAGTATGCAAAGCATGCATCTCAATTAGTCAGCAACCAGGTGTGGAAAGTC
CCCAGGCTCCCCAGCAGGCAGAAGTATGCAAAGCATGCATCTCAATTAGTCAGCAACCATAGTCCCGCCC
CTAACTCCGCCCATCCCGCCCCTAACTCCGCCCAGTTCCGCCCATTCTCCGCCCCATGGCTGACTAATTT
TTTTTATTTATGCAGAGGCCGAGGCCGCCTCTGCCTCTGAGCTATTCCAGAAGTAGTGAGGAGGCTTTTT
TGGAGGCCTAGGCTTTTGCAAAAAGCTCCCGGGAGCTTGTATATCCATTTTCGGATCTGATCAAGAGACA
GGATGAGGATCGTTTCGCATGATTGAACAAGATGGATTGCACGCAGGTTCTCCGGCCGCTTGGGTGGAGA
GGCTATTCGGCTATGACTGGGCACAACAGACAATCGGCTGCTCTGATGCCGCCGTGTTCCGGCTGTCAGC
GCAGGGGCGCCCGGTTCTTTTTGTCAAGACCGACCTGTCCGGTGCCCTGAATGAACTGCAGGACGAGGCA
GCGCGGCTATCGTGGCTGGCCACGACGGGCGTTCCTTGCGCAGCTGTGCTCGACGTTGTCACTGAAGCGG
GAAGGGACTGGCTGCTATTGGGCGAAGTGCCGGGGCAGGATCTCCTGTCATCTCACCTTGCTCCTGCCGA
GAAAGTATCCATCATGGCTGATGCAATGCGGCGGCTGCATACGCTTGATCCGGCTACCTGCCCATTCGAC
CACCAAGCGAAACATCGCATCGAGCGAGCACGTACTCGGATGGAAGCCGGTCTTGTCGATCAGGATGATC
TGGACGAAGAGCATCAGGGGCTCGCGCCAGCCGAACTGTTCGCCAGGCTCAAGGCGCGCATGCCCGACGG
CGAGGATCTCGTCGTGACCCATGGCGATGCCTGCTTGCCGAATATCATGGTGGAAAATGGCCGCTTTTCT
GGATTCATCGACTGTGGCCGGCTGGGTGTGGCGGACCGCTATCAGGACATAGCGTTGGCTACCCGTGATA
TTGCTGAAGAGCTTGGCGGCGAATGGGCTGACCGCTTCCTCGTGCTTTACGGTATCGCCGCTCCCGATTC
GCAGCGCATCGCCTTCTATCGCCTTCTTGACGAGTTCTTCTGAGCGGGACTCTGGGGTTCGAAATGACCG
ACCAAGCGACGCCCAACCTGCCATCACGAGATTTCGATTCCACCGCCGCCTTCTATGAAAGGTTGGGCTT
CGGAATCGTTTTCCGGGACGCCGGCTGGATGATCCTCCAGCGCGGGGATCTCATGCTGGAGTTCTTCGCC
CACCCCAACTTGTTTATTGCAGCTTATAATGGTTACAAATAAAGCAATAGCATCACAAATTTCACAAATA
AAGCATTTTTTTCACTGCATTCTAGTTGTGGTTTGTCCAAACTCATCAATGTATCTTATCATGTCTGTAT
ACCGTCGACCTCTAGCTAGAGCTTGGCGTAATCATGGTCATAGCTGTTTCCTGTGTGAAATTGTTATCCG
CTCACAATTCCACACAACATACGAGCCGGAAGCATAAAGTGTAAAGCCTGGGGTGCCTAATGAGTGAGCT
AACTCACATTAATTGCGTTGCGCTCACTGCCCGTTTTCCAGTCGGGAAACCTGTCGTGCCAGCTGCATTA
ATGAATCGGCCAACGCGCGGGGAGAGGCGGTTTGCGTATTGGGCGCTCTTCCGCTTCCTCGCTCACTGAC
TCGCTGCGCTCGGTCGTTCGGCTGCGGCGAGCGGTATCAGCTCACTCAAAGGCGGTAATACGGTTATCCA
CAGAATCAGGGGATAACGCAGGAAAGAACATGTGAGCAAAAGGCCAGCAAAAGGCCAGGAACCGTAAAAA
GGCCGCGTTGCTGGCGTTTTTCCATAGGCTCCGCCCCCCTGACGAGCATCACAAAAATCGACGCTCAAGT
CAGAGGTGGCGAAACCCGACAGGACTATAAAGATACCAGGCGTTTCCCCCTGGAAGCTCCCTCGTGCGCT
CTCCTGTTCCGACCCTGCCGCTTACCGGATACCTGTCCGCCTTTCTCCCTTCGGGAAGCGTGGCGCTTTC
TCATAGCTCACGCTGTAGGTATCTCAGTTCGGTGTAGGTCGTTCGCTCCAAGCTGGGCTGTGTGCACGAA
CCCCCCGTTCAGCCCGACCGCTGCGCCTTATCCGGTAACTATCGTCTTGAGTCCAACCCGGTAAGACACG
ACTTATCGCCACTGGCAGCAGCCACTGGTAACAGGATTAGCAGAGCGAGGTATGTAGGCGGTGCTACAGA
GTTCTTGAAGTGGTGGCCTAACTACGGCTACACTAGAAGAACAGTATTTGGTATCTGCGCTCTGCTGAAG
CCAGTTACCTTCGGAAAAAGAGTTGGTAGCTCTTGATCCGGCAAACAAACCACCGCTGGTAGCGGTGGTT
TTTTTGTTTGCAAGCAGCAGATTACGCGCAGAAAAAAAGGATCTCAAGAAGATCCTTTGATCTTTTCTAC
GGGGTCTGACGCTCAGTGGAACGAAAACTCACGTTAAGGGATTTTGGTCATGAGATTATCAAAAAGGATC
TTCACCTAGATCCTTTTAAATTAAAAATGAAGTTTTAAATCAATCTAAAGTATATATGAGTAAACTTGGT
CTGACAGTTACCAATGCTTAATCAGTGAGGCACCTATCTCAGCGATCTGTCTATTTCGTTCATCCATAGT
TGCCTGACTCCCCGTCGTGTAGATAACTACGATACGGGAGGGCTTACCATCTGGCCCCAGTGCTGCAATG
ATACCGCGAGACCCACGCTCACCGACTCCAGATTTATCAGCAATAAACCAGCCAGCCGGAAGGGCCGAGC
GCAGAAGTGGTCCTGCAACTTTATCCGCCTCCATCCAGTCTATTAATTGTTGCCGGGAAGCTAGAGTAAG
TAGTTCGCCAGTTAATAGTTTGCGCAACGTTGTTGCCATTGCTACAGGCATCGTGGTGTCACGCTCGTCG
TTTGGTATGGCTTCATTCAGCTCCGGTTCCCAACGATCAAGGCGAGTTACATGATCCCCCATGTTGTGCA
AAAAAGCGGTTAGCTCCTTCGGTCCTCCGATCGTTGTCAGAAGTAAGTTGGCCGCAGTGTTATCACTCAT
GGTTATGGCAGCACTGCATAATTCTCTTACTGTCATGCCATCCGTAAGATGCTTTTCTGTGACTGGTGAG
TACTCAACCAAGTCATTCTGAGAATAGTGTATGCGGCGACCGAGTTGCTCTTGCCCGGCGTCAATACGGG
ATAATACCGCGCCACATAGCAGAACTTTAAAAGTGCTCATCATTGGAAAACGTTCTTCGGGGCGAAAACT
CTCAAGGATCTTACCGCTGTTGAGATCCAGTTCGATGTAACCCACTCGTGCACCCAACTGATCTTCAGCA
TCTTTTACTTTCACCAGCGTTTCTGGGTGAGCAAAAACAGGAAGGCAAAATGCCGCAAAAAAGGGAATAA
GGGCGACACGGAAATGTTGAATACTCATACTCTTCCTTTTTCAATATTATTGAAGCATTTATCAGGGTTA
TTGTCTCATGAGCGGATACATATTTGAATGTATTTAGAAAAATAAACAAATAGGGGTTCCGCGCACATTT
CCCCGAAAAGTGCCACCTGACGTC
